Addgene plasmid #139653: pFSW FLEx Synapsin-FLAG
Purpose: Conditional expression of Synapsin-FLAG
Depositing lab: Harold MacGillavry. Depositing organization: Utrecht University. Publication: ORANGE: A CRISPR/Cas9-based genome editing toolbox for epitope tagging of endogenous proteins in neurons. Willems J, de Jong APH, Scheefhals N, Mertens E, Catsburg LAE, Poorthuis RB, de Winter F, Verhaagen J, Meye FJ, MacGillavry HD. PLoS Biol. 2020 Apr 10;18(4):e3000665. doi: 10.1371/journal.pbio.3000665. PubMed 32275651.
Backbone
  Vector backbone: pFSW
  Backbone size w/o insert (bp): 10791
  Vector type: Mammalian Expression
Growth in bacteria
  Bacterial resistance: Ampicillin, 100 μg/mL
  Growth temperature: 37°C
  Growth strain: DH5alpha
  Copy number: High Copy
Gene/Insert
  Gene/Insert name: Synapsin-FLAG
  Species: Synthetic
  Promoter: Synapsin
  Cloning method: Restriction Enzyme; 5′ cloning site Unknown (unknown if destroyed)
Terms and licenses: Academic/Nonprofit Terms; Industry Terms: Not Available to Industry
How to cite: pFSW FLEx Synapsin-FLAG was a gift from Harold MacGillavry (Addgene plasmid # 139653 ; http://n2t.net/addgene:139653 ; RRID:Addgene_139653)
