[The description below was written by a language model from this plasmid's Addgene catalogue record and pLannotate feature annotations shown in this document.]
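Description:
pFSW FLEx Synapsin-FLAG is a Cre-dependent neuronal expression plasmid built on the pFSW backbone. The catalogue lists it simply as a mammalian expression vector, but the feature table shows the architecture of an HIV-1-derived lentiviral transfer vector. A CMV enhancer/promoter is fused to a truncated 5' LTR, followed by the Ψ packaging signal with a gag fragment, the RRE and the cPPT/CTS. A WPRE, a second truncated LTR and a bGH polyadenylation signal lie downstream of the payload. In bacteria it is maintained through a high-copy ColE1/pUC-type origin with ampicillin resistance. An f1 origin is also present, along with an SV40/EM7-driven BleoR cassette that could provide Zeocin selection in mammalian or bacterial cells.

The payload is driven by the human synapsin I promoter, which restricts expression to neurons. Downstream of it, a Syn1 coding sequence (matched by the annotation to mouse synapsin-1, although the catalogue lists the insert species as synthetic) sits in antisense orientation between two pairs of incompatible recombinase sites. A lox2272 and a loxP site lie upstream, and the same pair lies downstream in the opposite orientation. This is the FLEx, or double-floxed inverted, arrangement. Without Cre, the promoter reads the non-coding strand and no protein is made. With Cre, recombination inverts the cassette and then excises one site of each pair, which locks the open reading frame in the sense orientation. The FLAG epitope named in the insert is not annotated separately in the feature table, and the record does not state where it is placed.

The stated purpose is conditional expression of FLAG-tagged synapsin, a synaptic vesicle-associated presynaptic protein. The plasmid was deposited with a CRISPR/Cas9 toolbox for epitope tagging of endogenous neuronal proteins.
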