Features (pLannotate 1.2.2; 36 found; start..end, strand, type, name):
    192..571     +  enhancer       CMV enhancer: human cytomegalovirus immediate early enhancer
    572..771     +  promoter       CMV promoter: human cytomegalovirus (CMV) immediate early promoter
    789..969     +  LTR            5' LTR (truncated): truncated 5' long terminal repeat (LTR) from HIV-1
   1016..1141    +  misc_feature   HIV-1 Ψ: packaging signal of human immunodeficiency virus type 1
   1125..1488    +  CDS            HIV-1 gag (fragment): gag protein from human immunodeficiency virus 1; gag
   1634..1867    +  misc_feature   RRE: The Rev response element (RRE) of HIV-1 allows for Rev-dependent mRNA export from the nucleus to the cytoplasm.
   2244..2344    +  CDS            Rev (fragment): human immunodeficiency virus 1 (HIV-1) Rev protein; rev; enhances nuclear export of unspliced and incompletely spliced viral mRNAs
   2394..2511    +  misc_feature   cPPT/CTS: central polypurine tract and central termination sequence of HIV-1
   2577..3024    +  promoter       hSyn promoter: human synapsin I promoter; confers neuron-specific expression (Kügler et al., 2003)
   3031..3064    +  protein_bind   lox2272: Cre-mediated recombination occurs in the 8-bp core sequence (GGATACTT). lox2272 sites are compatible with each other, but incompatible with loxP or loxN sites (Lee and Saito, 1988). Cre recombinase
   3065..3114    -  intron         β-globin intron (fragment): internally truncated intron from human β-globin
   3115..3148    +  protein_bind   loxP: Cre-mediated recombination occurs in the 8-bp core sequence (GCATACAT). Cre recombinase
   3196..5313    -  CDS            Syn1: SYN1_MOUSE - Also known as Syn-1. Experimental evidence at protein level: Swiss-Prot protein existence level 1. Neuronal phosphoprotein that coats synaptic vesicles, binds to the cytoskeleton, and is believed to function in the regulation of neurotransmitter release. Regulation of neurotransmitter release. The complex formed with NOS1 and CAPON proteins is necessary for specific nitric-oxide functions at a presynaptic level. From Mus musculus (Mouse).
   5320..5353    -  protein_bind   lox2272: Cre-mediated recombination occurs in the 8-bp core sequence (GGATACTT). lox2272 sites are compatible with each other, but incompatible with loxP or loxN sites (Lee and Saito, 1988). Cre recombinase
   5354..5403    -  intron         β-globin intron (fragment): internally truncated intron from human β-globin
   5404..5437    -  protein_bind   loxP: Cre-mediated recombination occurs in the 8-bp core sequence (GCATACAT). Cre recombinase
   5450..5473    +  misc_feature   MCS (fragment): pBluescript multiple cloning site
   5473..6061    +  misc_feature   WPRE: woodchuck hepatitis virus posttranscriptional regulatory element
   5998..6579    +  CDS            nef (fragment): NEF_HV1H2 - Experimental evidence at protein level: Swiss-Prot protein existence level 1. Extracellular Nef protein targets CD4(+) T-lymphocytes for apoptosis by interacting with CXCR4 surface receptors. From Human immunodeficiency virus type 1 group M subtype B (isolate HXB2) (HIV-1).
   6586..6766    +  LTR            5' LTR (truncated): truncated 5' long terminal repeat (LTR) from HIV-1
   6798..7022    +  polyA_signal   bGH poly(A) signal: bovine growth hormone polyadenylation signal
   7026..7047    +  promoter       SV40 promoter (fragment): SV40 enhancer and early promoter
   7068..7496    +  rep_origin     f1 ori (sequence partly withheld): f1 bacteriophage origin of replication; arrow indicates direction of (+) strand synthesis
   7510..7839    +  promoter       SV40 promoter: SV40 enhancer and early promoter
   7887..7934    +  promoter       EM7 promoter: synthetic bacterial promoter&nbsp
   7953..8327    +  CDS            BleoR: antibiotic-binding protein; Sh ble from Streptoalloteichus hindustanus; confers resistance to bleomycin, phleomycin, and Zeocin™
   8337..8462    +  CDS            ble (fragment): BLE_KLEPN - Experimental evidence at protein level: Swiss-Prot protein existence level 1. Binding protein with a strong affinity to the bleomycin family of antibiotics. Binds to CL990; an antimitotic-antibiotic compound. From Klebsiella pneumoniae.
   8457..8578    +  polyA_signal   SV40 poly(A) signal: SV40 polyadenylation signal
   8649..8671    -  protein_bind   lac operator (fragment): The lac repressor binds to the lac operator to inhibit transcription in E. coli. This inhibition can be relieved by adding lactose or isopropyl-β-D-thiogalactopyranoside (IPTG). lac repressor encoded by lacI
   8675..8705    -  promoter       lac promoter: promoter for the E. coli lac operon
   8720..8741    -  protein_bind   CAP binding site: CAP binding activates transcription in the presence of cAMP. E. coli catabolite activator protein
   8754..8846    -  CDS            lacI (fragment): lac repressor; lacI; The lac repressor binds to the lac operator to inhibit transcription in E. coli. This inhibition can be relieved by adding lactose or isopropyl-β-D-thiogalactopyranoside (IPTG).
   9029..9617    -  rep_origin     ori: high-copy-number ColE1/pMB1/pBR322/pUC origin of replication
   9788..10648   -  CDS            AmpR: β-lactamase; bla; confers resistance to ampicillin, carbenicillin, and related antibiotics
  10649..10753   -  promoter       AmpR promoter: bla
  10812..37      -  misc_feature   bom (fragment) (across the origin): basis of mobility region from pBR322
>Addgene plasmid #139653 | pFSW FLEx Synapsin-FLAG | addgene full sequence | sequence record 295998 | Addgene NGS Result
TACAATCTGCTCTGATGCCGCATAGTTAAGCCAGTATCTGCTCCCTGCTTGTGTGTTGGAGGTCGCTGAG
TAGTGCGCGAGCAAAATTTAAGCTACAACAAGGCAAGGCTTGACCGACAATTGCATGAAGAATCTGCTTA
GGGTTAGGCGTTTTGCGCTGCTTCGCGATGTACGGGCCAGATATACGCGTTGACATTGATTATTGACTAG
TTATTAATAGTAATCAATTACGGGGTCATTAGTTCATAGCCCATATATGGAGTTCCGCGTTACATAACTT
ACGGTAAATGGCCCGCCTGGCTGACCGCCCAACGACCCCCGCCCATTGACGTCAATAATGACGTATGTTC
CCATAGTAACGCCAATAGGGACTTTCCATTGACGTCAATGGGTGGAGTATTTACGGTAAACTGCCCACTT
GGCAGTACATCAAGTGTATCATATGCCAAGTACGCCCCCTATTGACGTCAATGACGGTAAATGGCCCGCC
TGGCATTATGCCCAGTACATGACCTTATGGGACTTTCCTACTTGGCAGTACATCTACGTATTAGTCATCG
CTATTACCATGGTGATGCGGTTTTGGCAGTACATCAATGGGCGTGGATAGCGGTTTGACTCACGGGGATT
TCCAAGTCTCCACCCCATTGACGTCAATGGGAGTTTGTTTTGGCACCAAAATCAACGGGACTTTCCAAAA
TGTCGTAACAACTCCGCCCCATTGACGCAAATGGGCGGTAGGCGTGTACGGTGGGAGGTCTATATAAGCA
GCGCGTTTTGCCTGTACTGGGTCTCTCTGGTTAGACCAGATCTGAGCCTGGGAGCTCTCTGGCTAACTAG
GGAACCCACTGCTTAAGCCTCAATAAAGCTTGCCTTGAGTGCTTCAAGTAGTGTGTGCCCGTCTGTTGTG
TGACTCTGGTAACTAGAGATCCCTCAGACCCTTTTAGTCAGTGTGGAAAATCTCTAGCAGTGGCGCCCGA
ACAGGGACTTGAAAGCGAAAGGGAAACCAGAGGAGCTCTCTCGACGCAGGACTCGGCTTGCTGAAGCGCG
CACGGCAAGAGGCGAGGGGCGGCGACTGGTGAGTACGCCAAAAATTTTGACTAGCGGAGGCTAGAAGGAG
AGAGATGGGTGCGAGAGCGTCAGTATTAAGCGGGGGAGAATTAGATCGCGATGGGAAAAAATTCGGTTAA
GGCCAGGGGGAAAGAAAAAATATAAATTAAAACATATAGTATGGGCAAGCAGGGAGCTAGAACGATTCGC
AGTTAATCCTGGCCTGTTAGAAACATCAGAAGGCTGTAGACAAATACTGGGACAGCTACAACCATCCCTT
CAGACAGGATCAGAAGAACTTAGATCATTATATAATACAGTAGCAACCCTCTATTGTGTGCATCAAAGGA
TAGAGATAAAAGACACCAAGGAAGCTTTAGACAAGATAGAGGAAGAGCAAAACAAAAGTAAGACCACCGC
ACAGCAAGCGGCCGCTGATCTTCAGACCTGGAGGAGGAGATATGAGGGACAATTGGAGAAGTGAATTATA
TAAATATAAAGTAGTAAAAATTGAACCATTAGGAGTAGCACCCACCAAGGCAAAGAGAAGAGTGGTGCAG
AGAGAAAAAAGAGCAGTGGGAATAGGAGCTTTGTTCCTTGGGTTCTTGGGAGCAGCAGGAAGCACTATGG
GCGCAGCGTCAATGACGCTGACGGTACAGGCCAGACAATTATTGTCTGGTATAGTGCAGCAGCAGAACAA
TTTGCTGAGGGCTATTGAGGCGCAACAGCATCTGTTGCAACTCACAGTCTGGGGCATCAAGCAGCTCCAG
GCAAGAATCCTGGCTGTGGAAAGATACCTAAAGGATCAACAGCTCCTGGGGATTTGGGGTTGCTCTGGAA
AACTCATTTGCACCACTGCTGTGCCTTGGAATGCTAGTTGGAGTAATAAATCTCTGGAACAGATTTGGAA
TCACACGACCTGGATGGAGTGGGACAGAGAAATTAACAATTACACAAGCTTAATACACTCCTTAATTGAA
GAATCGCAAAACCAGCAAGAAAAGAATGAACAAGAATTATTGGAATTAGATAAATGGGCAAGTTTGTGGA
ATTGGTTTAACATAACAAATTGGCTGTGGTATATAAAATTATTCATAATGATAGTAGGAGGCTTGGTAGG
TTTAAGAATAGTTTTTGCTGTACTTTCTATAGTGAATAGAGTTAGGCAGGGATATTCACCATTATCGTTT
CAGACCCACCTCCCAACCCCGAGGGGACCCGACAGGCCCGAAGGAATAGAAGAAGAAGGTGGAGAGAGAG
ACAGAGACAGATCCATTCGATTAGTGAACGGATCGGCACTGCGTGCGCCAATTCTGCAGACAAATGGCAG
TATTCATCCACAATTTTAAAAGAAAAGGGGGGATTGGGGGGTACAGTGCAGGGGAAAGAATAGTAGACAT
AATAGCAACAGACATACAAACTAAAGAATTACAAAAACAAATTACAAAAATTCAAAATTTTCGGGTTTAT
TACAGGGACAGCAGAGATCCAGTTTGGTTAATTAACTGCAGAGGGCCCTGCGTATGAGTGCAAGTGGGTT
TTAGGACCAGGATGAGGCGGGGTGGGGGTGCCTACCTGACGACCGACCCCGACCCACTGGACAAGCACCC
AACCCCCATTCCCCAAATTGCGCATCCCCTATCAGAGAGGGGGAGGGGAAACAGGATGCGGCGAGGCGCG
TGCGCACTGCCAGCTTCAGCACCGCGGACAGTGCCTTCGCCCCCGCCTGGCGGCGCGCGCCACCGCCGCC
TCAGCACTGAAGGCGCGCTGACGTCACTCGCCGGTCCCCCGCAAACTCCCCTTCCCGGCCACCTTGGTCG
CGTCCGCGCCGCCGCCGGCCCAGCCGGACCGCACCACGCGAGGCGCGAGATAGGGGGGCACGGGCGCGAC
CATCTGCGCTGCGGCGCCGGCGACTCAGCGCTGCCTCAGTCTGCGGTGGGCAGCGGAGGAGTCGTGTCGT
GCCTGAGAGCGCAGTCTAGAATAACTTCGTATAGGATACTTTATACGAAGTTATGCAGAATGGTAGCTGG
ATTGTAGCTGCTATTAGCAATATGAAACCTCTTAATAACTTCGTATAGCATACATTATACGAAGTTATAC
TAGACCGGTCTACTTGTCATCGTCGTCTTTATAGTCACCAGATCCGTCGGAGAAGAGGCTGGCGAAAGAC
TTCCTCAGGCTGCGGATGGTCTCAGCTTTCACCTCGTCCTGGCTAAGGCTGGGCCTGGGAGGGGCTGGCT
CTGGAAGGTTGAAGGCATTGGTCAGAGACTGGGATTTGTTGAGCTGGGGGTGCGGGGGTCCCCCGGCAGC
GGCGGTGATGGGTGGTGGCACATCCTGGCTGGGTTTCTGGGCCAGCTGTGGTTTGGCGGGACGTCCAGCA
GGACCTGGGCCGCTGGGCCGGGGCTGCTGTGTGGTGGGAGGCCCAGTGCGAGGTCCGGGACCTGCCTGAC
TGGCCTGACGAGTGGGACCAGCAGGGCCTGGGGGTTTTTGGGGAGGGCCCTGGCGCTGCTGCCCTCCGGG
TGGGGCTCCTGAGGCCTTCGTTGGAGCTGGACCAGAGATAGATGCCTGACGGGTAGCCTGCGGGGCCCCC
GCCTGACGCTGTGGAGATGGGGAGGCTGGTGGGCGCGCTGCTGGAGGTGCTCCAGGGCCTCCTGCCACTG
GCCGCGACTGGCGGCCTTGACCCTGGGTCACTGGTGTGGCCTGAGAGGCAGACTGCTGAGGTGCTGCGGT
GGGACTTGGTAGGCGCTGAGGCAGAGGGCTGCCAGCTGGCGGTCCAAGGCCAGAAAGATGTTGCTGGCCT
TGTGGGGGTGGGCGCTGCTGCAGCGGGGGTCCCTGGCGCTGAGGTCCTGGGCCTGGCTGTGGAGGGCCTC
CCTGGGGTGGGGGTCGTTGTTGAGCAGGAGGACCTGCAGGCTGCTGGGAGGTCTGGCGGCCCAAGGTCAG
GGCTCCTGGGGATGAAGACTGGCTGTGGGAGCCCCTGCCAGGGGAAGCATCCCGCTGCGGCTGCCGAGGC
AGAGCCTGAGTCATCTTGTTGACCACAAGTTCCACGATGAGCTGCTTGTCTTCATCCTGGTGATCACCAA
TGAGTGGCATGGAGGAGCCCACCACCTCAATAATGTGATCCCTTCCGTCCTTGCCATGCAGCGCTTCCAC
TGCGCAGATGTCAAGTCCCCCAAAAATCTCTGAGCACGTGTCTACCCACAACTTGTACCTGTCAGACATG
GCAATCTGCTCAAGCATAGCAGAACCTGTATTGGTCTTCCAGTTACCCGACACTGATGTCCTCATGTAGG
CCTTGTAGTTCTGCCCAATCTTCTGGACACGCACATCATATTTAGCATCAATGAAGGGCTCAGCAGTGGC
ATATGTCTTAGTCAGTGCCACAACACTTGCAATATCCTGGAAGTCATGTTGGTTGTCTACCTTGACCTTG
CCCATCCCAGAATGTGCGTGGCCCATCTTCACAACCACAGGGTATGTTGTGCTGCTGAGCATCTCTTTGT
GATTAGGATAGAAAGTCTGATCAATCAGAGGGAATTCCTCTGTTCCAAGCTTCTTGTGTAGTCGAACCAT
CTGGGCAAACACCCAGGGTTTGTCACAGAAGTTGTAGACAGAATGCAAAGAGTTTACACTGGGGATTCCA
GCATACTGCAGCCCAATGACCAAACTTCGGTAGTCTCCATTACGTGCCATGCTGAAGGCATGCTGGCGGA
TCAGCACAAAGTCTGGCTTCAGAGACCTCACAACTTTGACTCCATTCCGAAGAACTTCCATGTCCACAGA
GAATCCACCATTGGCATGAGCCACAAGATTGAGATCAGAGAATTCAGCTTGCTCTACTTTAATGTCAATT
TCTCCATGGATCTTCTTCCCTTTGAAGTATTTTGCCCAGTCGGTGTGCGGTTCGTCGATGACCAGCAGCA
CCCTGGCGGCGGCGCCCCCGCGGCCTGCGCCCCCAGAGCCACCGCCCACCTGCTCGCTGAAGGTGGCGGC
TGCGGCTGCTGTGGTTTGCTTGACCGCGTTAGACAGCGACGAGAAGAAGCCGCCGCCCCCCGAGGACCCA
GGACTAGGGGCTGCTGGAGAAGCCACTGGAGCAGCTGTGGAGGCCCTCTCGGCAGAGGCTGTCGCGGAGC
CGGGCGTGGCCCCAGGGCTGGCGGCCGAGGGAGGCGGCGGGGGCGGTTGCGGGCGCTGCAGGTCTGTCAT
GTACCCATTCGGCAGATTGGCCATGAAGTTGCTGTCCGACAGGCGGCGCCGCAGGTAGTTCATGCTAGCA
TAACTTCGTATAAAGTATCCTATACGAAGTTATTTGCCTTAACCCAGAAATTATCACTGTTATTCTTTAG
AATGGTGCAAAGAATAACTTCGTATAATGTATGCTATACGAAGTTATGGATCCGTTAACAATTCGATATC
AAGCTTATCGATAATCAACCTCTGGATTACAAAATTTGTGAAAGATTGACTGGTATTCTTAACTATGTTG
CTCCTTTTACGCTATGTGGATACGCTGCTTTAATGCCTTTGTATCATGCTATTGCTTCCCGTATGGCTTT
CATTTTCTCCTCCTTGTATAAATCCTGGTTGCTGTCTCTTTATGAGGAGTTGTGGCCCGTTGTCAGGCAA
CGTGGCGTGGTGTGCACTGTGTTTGCTGACGCAACCCCCACTGGTTGGGGCATTGCCACCACCTGTCAGC
TCCTTTCCGGGACTTTCGCTTTCCCCCTCCCTATTGCCACGGCGGAACTCATCGCCGCCTGCCTTGCCCG
CTGCTGGACAGGGGCTCGGCTGTTGGGCACTGACAATTCCGTGGTGTTGTCGGGGAAATCATCGTCCTTT
CCTTGGCTGCTCGCCTGTGTTGCCACCTGGATTCTGCGCGGGACGTCCTTCTGCTACGTCCCTTCGGCCC
TCAATCCAGCGGACCTTCCTTCCCGCGGCCTGCTGCCGGCTCTGCGGCCTCTTCCGCGTCTTCGCCTTCG
CCCTCAGACGAGTCGGATCTCCCTTTGGGCCGCCTCCCCGCATCGATACCGTCGACCTCGAGACCTAGAA
AAACATGGAGCAATCACAAGTAGCAATACAGCAGCTACCAATGCTGATTGTGCCTGGCTAGAAGCACAAG
AGGAGGAGGAGGTGGGTTTTCCAGTCACACCTCAGGTACCTTTAAGACCAATGACTTACAAGGCAGCTGT
AGATCTTAGCCACTTTTTAAAAGAAAAGGGGGGACTGGAAGGGCTAATTCACTCCCAACGAAGACAAGAT
ATCCTTGATCTGTGGATCTACCACACACAAGGCTACTTCCCTGATTGGCAGAACTACACACCAGGGCCAG
GGATCAGATATCCACTGACCTTTGGATGGTGCTACAAGCTAGTACCAGTTGAGCAAGAGAAGGTAGAAGA
AGCCAATGAAGGAGAGAACACCCGCTTGTTACACCCTGTGAGCCTGCATGGGATGGATGACCCGGAGAGA
GAAGTATTAGAGTGGAGGTTTGACAGCCGCCTAGCATTTCATCACATGGCCCGAGAGCTGCATCCGGACT
GTACTGGGTCTCTCTGGTTAGACCAGATCTGAGCCTGGGAGCTCTCTGGCTAACTAGGGAACCCACTGCT
TAAGCCTCAATAAAGCTTGCCTTGAGTGCTTCAAGTAGTGTGTGCCCGTCTGTTGTGTGACTCTGGTAAC
TAGAGATCCCTCAGACCCTTTTAGTCAGTGTGGAAAATCTCTAGCAGGGCCCGTTTAAACCCGCTGATCA
GCCTCGACTGTGCCTTCTAGTTGCCAGCCATCTGTTGTTTGCCCCTCCCCCGTGCCTTCCTTGACCCTGG
AAGGTGCCACTCCCACTGTCCTTTCCTAATAAAATGAGGAAATTGCATCGCATTGTCTGAGTAGGTGTCA
TTCTATTCTGGGGGGTGGGGTGGGGCAGGACAGCAAGGGGGAGGATTGGGAAGACAATAGCAGGCATGCT
GGGGATGCGGTGGGCTCTATGGCTTCTGAGGCGGAAAGAACCAGCTGGGGCTCTAGGGGGTATCCCC
[124 nt withheld, positions 7068-7191]
C
[91 nt withheld, positions 7193-7283]
A
[49 nt withheld, positions 7285-7333]
CCTTTGACGTTGGAGTCCACGTTCTTT
[37 nt withheld, positions 7361-7397]
ACCCTATCTCGGTCTATTCTTTTGATTTATAAGGGATTTTGCCGATTTCGGCCTATTGGTTAAAAAATGA
GCTGATTTAACAAAAATTTAACGCGAATTAATTCTGTGGAATGTGTGTCAGTTAGGGTGTGGAAAGTCCC
CAGGCTCCCCAGCAGGCAGAAGTATGCAAAGCATGCATCTCAATTAGTCAGCAACCAGGTGTGGAAAGTC
CCCAGGCTCCCCAGCAGGCAGAAGTATGCAAAGCATGCATCTCAATTAGTCAGCAACCATAGTCCCGCCC
CTAACTCCGCCCATCCCGCCCCTAACTCCGCCCAGTTCCGCCCATTCTCCGCCCCATGGCTGACTAATTT
TTTTTATTTATGCAGAGGCCGAGGCCGCCTCTGCCTCTGAGCTATTCCAGAAGTAGTGAGGAGGCTTTTT
TGGAGGCCTAGGCTTTTGCAAAAAGCTCCCGGGAGCTTGTATATCCATTTTCGGATCTGATCAGCACGTG
TTGACAATTAATCATCGGCATAGTATATCGGCATAGTATAATACGACAAGGTGAGGAACTAAACCATGGC
CAAGTTGACCAGTGCCGTTCCGGTGCTCACCGCGCGCGACGTCGCCGGAGCGGTCGAGTTCTGGACCAAC
CGGCTCGGGTTCTCCCGGGACTTCGTGGAGGACGACTTCGCCGGTGTGGTCCGGGACGACGTGACCCTGT
TCATCAGCGCGGTCCAGGACCAGGTGGTGCCGGACAACACCCTGGCCTGGGTGTGGGTGCGCGGCCTGGA
CGAGCTGTACGCCGAGTGGTCGGAGGTCGTGTCCACGAACTTCCGGGACGCCTCCGGGCCGGCCATGACC
GAGATCGGCGAGCAGCCGTGGGGGCGGGAGTTCGCCCTGCGCGACCCGGCCGGCAACTGCGTGCACTTCG
TGGCCGAGGAGCAGGACTGACACGTGCTACGAGATTTCGATTCCACCGCCGCCTTCTATGAAAGGTTGGG
CTTCGGAATCGTTTTCCGGGACGCCGGCTGGATGATCCTCCAGCGCGGGGATCTCATGCTGGAGTTCTTC
GCCCACCCCAACTTGTTTATTGCAGCTTATAATGGTTACAAATAAAGCAATAGCATCACAAATTTCACAA
ATAAAGCATTTTTTTCACTGCATTCTAGTTGTGGTTTGTCCAAACTCATCAATGTATCTTATCATGTCTG
TATACCGTCGACCTCTAGCTAGAGCTTGGCGTAATCATGGTCATAGCTGTTTCCTGTGTGAAATTGTTAT
CCGCTCACAATTCCACACAACATACGAGCCGGAAGCATAAAGTGTAAAGCCTGGGGTGCCTAATGAGTGA
GCTAACTCACATTAATTGCGTTGCGCTCACTGCCCGCTTTCCAGTCGGGAAACCTGTCGTGCCAGCTGCA
TTAATGAATCGGCCAACGCGCGGGGAGAGGCGGTTTGCGTATTGGGCGCTCTTCCGCTTCCTCGCTCACT
GACTCGCTGCGCTCGGTCGTTCGGCTGCGGCGAGCGGTATCAGCTCACTCAAAGGCGGTAATACGGTTAT
CCACAGAATCAGGGGATAACGCAGGAAAGAACATGTGAGCAAAAGGCCAGCAAAAGGCCAGGAACCGTAA
AAAGGCCGCGTTGCTGGCGTTTTTCCATAGGCTCCGCCCCCCTGACGAGCATCACAAAAATCGACGCTCA
AGTCAGAGGTGGCGAAACCCGACAGGACTATAAAGATACCAGGCGTTTCCCCCTGGAAGCTCCCTCGTGC
GCTCTCCTGTTCCGACCCTGCCGCTTACCGGATACCTGTCCGCCTTTCTCCCTTCGGGAAGCGTGGCGCT
TTCTCATAGCTCACGCTGTAGGTATCTCAGTTCGGTGTAGGTCGTTCGCTCCAAGCTGGGCTGTGTGCAC
GAACCCCCCGTTCAGCCCGACCGCTGCGCCTTATCCGGTAACTATCGTCTTGAGTCCAACCCGGTAAGAC
ACGACTTATCGCCACTGGCAGCAGCCACTGGTAACAGGATTAGCAGAGCGAGGTATGTAGGCGGTGCTAC
AGAGTTCTTGAAGTGGTGGCCTAACTACGGCTACACTAGAAGAACAGTATTTGGTATCTGCGCTCTGCTG
AAGCCAGTTACCTTCGGAAAAAGAGTTGGTAGCTCTTGATCCGGCAAACAAACCACCGCTGGTAGCGGTG
GTTTTTTTGTTTGCAAGCAGCAGATTACGCGCAGAAAAAAAGGATCTCAAGAAGATCCTTTGATCTTTTC
TACGGGGTCTGACGCTCAGTGGAACGAAAACTCACGTTAAGGGATTTTGGTCATGAGATTATCAAAAAGG
ATCTTCACCTAGATCCTTTTAAATTAAAAATGAAGTTTTAAATCAATCTAAAGTATATATGAGTAAACTT
GGTCTGACAGTTACCAATGCTTAATCAGTGAGGCACCTATCTCAGCGATCTGTCTATTTCGTTCATCCAT
AGTTGCCTGACTCCCCGTCGTGTAGATAACTACGATACGGGAGGGCTTACCATCTGGCCCCAGTGCTGCA
ATGATACCGCGAGACCCACGCTCACCGGCTCCAGATTTATCAGCAATAAACCAGCCAGCCGGAAGGGCCG
AGCGCAGAAGTGGTCCTGCAACTTTATCCGCCTCCATCCAGTCTATTAATTGTTGCCGGGAAGCTAGAGT
AAGTAGTTCGCCAGTTAATAGTTTGCGCAACGTTGTTGCCATTGCTACAGGCATCGTGGTGTCACGCTCG
TCGTTTGGTATGGCTTCATTCAGCTCCGGTTCCCAACGATCAAGGCGAGTTACATGATCCCCCATGTTGT
GCAAAAAAGCGGTTAGCTCCTTCGGTCCTCCGATCGTTGTCAGAAGTAAGTTGGCCGCAGTGTTATCACT
CATGGTTATGGCAGCACTGCATAATTCTCTTACTGTCATGCCATCCGTAAGATGCTTTTCTGTGACTGGT
GAGTACTCAACCAAGTCATTCTGAGAATAGTGTATGCGGCGACCGAGTTGCTCTTGCCCGGCGTCAATAC
GGGATAATACCGCGCCACATAGCAGAACTTTAAAAGTGCTCATCATTGGAAAACGTTCTTCGGGGCGAAA
ACTCTCAAGGATCTTACCGCTGTTGAGATCCAGTTCGATGTAACCCACTCGTGCACCCAACTGATCTTCA
GCATCTTTTACTTTCACCAGCGTTTCTGGGTGAGCAAAAACAGGAAGGCAAAATGCCGCAAAAAAGGGAA
TAAGGGCGACACGGAAATGTTGAATACTCATACTCTTCCTTTTTCAATATTATTGAAGCATTTATCAGGG
TTATTGTCTCATGAGCGGATACATATTTGAATGTATTTAGAAAAATAAACAAATAGGGGTTCCGCGCACA
TTTCCCCGAAAAGTGCCACCTGACGTCGACGGATCGGGAGATCTCCCGATCCCCTATGGTGCACTCTCAG
